>Addgene plasmid #106752 | gh81 | addgene full sequence | sequence record 221072 | Addgene Assembled Full Sequence
CTAAATTGTAAGCGTTAATATTTTGTTAAAATTCGCGTTAAATTTTTGTTAAATCAGCTCATTTTTTAAC
CAATAGGCCGAAATCGGCAAAATCCCTTATAAATCAAAAGAATAGACCGAGATAGGGTTGAGTGGCCGCT
ACAGGGCGCTCCCATTCGCCATTCAGGCTGCGCAACTGTTGGGAAGGGCGTTTCGGTGCGGGCCTCTTCG
CTATTACGCCAGCTGGCGAAAGGGGGATGTGCTGCAAGGCGATTAAGTTGGGTAACGCCAGGGTTTTCCC
AGTCACGACGTTGTAAAACGACGGCCAGTGAGCGCGACGTAATACGACTCACTATAGGGCGAATTGGCGG
AAGGCCGTCAAGGCCACGTGTCTTGTCCAGAGCTCGATATCGAATTCGAGGGCCTATTTCCCATGATTCC
TTCATATTTGCATATACGATACAAGGCTGTTAGAGAGATAATTGGAATTAATTTGACTGTAAACACAAAG
ATATTAGTACAAAATACGTGACGTAGAAAGTAATAATTTCTTGGGTAGTTTGCAGTTTTAAAATTATGTT
TTAAAATGGACTATCATATGCTTACCGTAACTTGAAAGTATTTCGATTTCTTGGCTTTATATATCTTGTG
GAAAGGACGAAACACCGTGTGGCAGCTAGGTAGCGATGTTTTAGAGCTAGAAATAGCAAGTTAAAATAAG
GCTAGTCCGTTATCAACTTGAAAAAGTGGCACCGAGTCGGTGCTTTTTTTGGTACCTGGAGCACAAGACT
GGCCTCATGGGCCTTCCGCTCACTGCCCGCTTTCCAGTCGGGAAACCTGTCGTGCCAGCTGCATTAACAT
GGTCATAGCTGTTTCCTTGCGTATTGGGCGCTCTCCGCTTCCTCGCTCACTGACTCGCTGCGCTCGGTCG
TTCGGGTAAAGCCTGGGGTGCCTAATGAGCAAAAGGCCAGCAAAAGGCCAGGAACCGTAAAAAGGCCGCG
TTGCTGGCGTTTTTCCATAGGCTCCGCCCCCCTGACGAGCATCACAAAAATCGACGCTCAAGTCAGAGGT
GGCGAAACCCGACAGGACTATAAAGATACCAGGCGTTTCCCCCTGGAAGCTCCCTCGTGCGCTCTCCTGT
TCCGACCCTGCCGCTTACCGGATACCTGTCCGCCTTTCTCCCTTCGGGAAGCGTGGCGCTTTCTCATAGC
TCACGCTGTAGGTATCTCAGTTCGGTGTAGGTCGTTCGCTCCAAGCTGGGCTGTGTGCACGAACCCCCCG
TTCAGCCCGACCGCTGCGCCTTATCCGGTAACTATCGTCTTGAGTCCAACCCGGTAAGACACGACTTATC
GCCACTGGCAGCAGCCACTGGTAACAGGATTAGCAGAGCGAGGTATGTAGGCGGTGCTACAGAGTTCTTG
AAGTGGTGGCCTAACTACGGCTACACTAGAAGAACAGTATTTGGTATCTGCGCTCTGCTGAAGCCAGTTA
CCTTCGGAAAAAGAGTTGGTAGCTCTTGATCCGGCAAACAAACCACCGCTGGTAGCGGTGGTTTTTTTGT
TTGCAAGCAGCAGATTACGCGCAGAAAAAAAGGATCTCAAGAAGATCCTTTGATCTTTTCTACGGGGTCT
GACGCTCAGTGGAACGAAAACTCACGTTAAGGGATTTTGGTCATGAGATTATCAAAAAGGATCTTCACCT
AGATCCTTTTAAATTAAAAATGAAGTTTTAAATCAATCTAAAGTATATATGAGTAAACTTGGTCTGACAG
TTACCAATGCTTAATCAGTGAGGCACCTATCTCAGCGATCTGTCTATTTCGTTCATCCATAGTTGCCTGA
CTCCCCGTCGTGTAGATAACTACGATACGGGAGGGCTTACCATCTGGCCCCAGTGCTGCAATGATACCGC
GAGAACCACGCTCACCGGCTCCAGATTTATCAGCAATAAACCAGCCAGCCGGAAGGGCCGAGCGCAGAAG
TGGTCCTGCAACTTTATCCGCCTCCATCCAGTCTATTAATTGTTGCCGGGAAGCTAGAGTAAGTAGTTCG
CCAGTTAATAGTTTGCGCAACGTTGTTGCCATTGCTACAGGCATCGTGGTGTCACGCTCGTCGTTTGGTA
TGGCTTCATTCAGCTCCGGTTCCCAACGATCAAGGCGAGTTACATGATCCCCCATGTTGTGCAAAAAAGC
GGTTAGCTCCTTCGGTCCTCCGATCGTTGTCAGAAGTAAGTTGGCCGCAGTGTTATCACTCATGGTTATG
GCAGCACTGCATAATTCTCTTACTGTCATGCCATCCGTAAGATGCTTTTCTGTGACTGGTGAGTACTCAA
CCAAGTCATTCTGAGAATAGTGTATGCGGCGACCGAGTTGCTCTTGCCCGGCGTCAATACGGGATAATAC
CGCGCCACATAGCAGAACTTTAAAAGTGCTCATCATTGGAAAACGTTCTTCGGGGCGAAAACTCTCAAGG
ATCTTACCGCTGTTGAGATCCAGTTCGATGTAACCCACTCGTGCACCCAACTGATCTTCAGCATCTTTTA
CTTTCACCAGCGTTTCTGGGTGAGCAAAAACAGGAAGGCAAAATGCCGCAAAAAAGGGAATAAGGGCGAC
ACGGAAATGTTGAATACTCATACTCTTCCTTTTTCAATATTATTGAAGCATTTATCAGGGTTATTGTCTC
ATGAGCGGATACATATTTGAATGTATTTAGAAAAATAAACAAATAGGGGTTCCGCGCACATTTCCCCGAA
AAGTGCCAC
Features (pLannotate 1.2.2; 10 found; start..end, strand, type, name):
      3..134     -  rep_origin     M13 ori (fragment): M13 bacteriophage origin of replication; arrow indicates direction of (+) strand synthesis
    155..311     -  CDS            lacZα (fragment): LacZα fragment of β-galactosidase; lacZ fragment
    320..338     +  promoter       T7 promoter: promoter for bacteriophage T7 RNA polymerase
    398..638     +  promoter       U6 promoter: RNA polymerase III promoter for human U6 snRNA
    668..743     +  misc_RNA       gRNA scaffold: guide RNA scaffold for the Streptococcus pyogenes CRISPR/Cas9 system
    790..837     -  CDS            lacI (fragment): lac repressor; lacI; The lac repressor binds to the lac operator to inhibit transcription in E. coli. This inhibition can be relieved by adding lactose or isopropyl-β-D-thiogalactopyranoside (IPTG).
    874..914     -  rep_origin     RSF ori (fragment): Plasmids containing the RSF 1030 origin of replication can be propagated in E. coli cells that contain additional plasmids with compatible origins.
    992..1580    -  rep_origin     ori: high-copy-number ColE1/pMB1/pBR322/pUC origin of replication
   1751..2611    -  CDS            AmpR: β-lactamase; bla; confers resistance to ampicillin, carbenicillin, and related antibiotics
   2612..2716    -  promoter       AmpR promoter: bla
