[The description below was written by a language model from this plasmid's Addgene catalogue record and pLannotate feature annotations shown in this document.]
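Description:
gh81 is a small mammalian expression plasmid (about 2.7 kb in the assembled sequence) that produces a single CRISPR guide RNA directed against human MGAT4C, a glycosyltransferase gene also known as GNTIVH or HGNT-IV-H. It is built on the compact EPB104 gRNA backbone. In E. coli it is maintained at high copy through a ColE1/pUC-type origin and selected with ampicillin, via a β-lactamase gene driven by its own bla promoter.

The functional cassette consists of a human U6 RNA polymerase III promoter followed by a short gap that accommodates the 20-nucleotide MGAT4C targeting spacer, and then the Streptococcus pyogenes Cas9 guide RNA scaffold. Transcription from U6 in mammalian cells therefore yields a complete single guide RNA. The plasmid carries no Cas9 coding sequence and no annotated mammalian selection marker or reporter, so the nuclease has to be supplied separately, for example from a co-transfected plasmid or a Cas9-expressing cell line. A T7 promoter lies upstream of the U6 element and appears to serve as the priming region for sequence verification of the insert. The remaining annotations (partial M13 origin, lacZα, lacI and RSF origin fragments) are short remnants of the parental cloning vector and are unlikely to be functional. The restriction sites used to insert the spacer are not recorded.

The construct belongs to a validated gRNA library covering the human glycosyltransferase genes. Its typical use is Cas9-mediated knockout of MGAT4C in human cells for studies of glycosylation.
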