Addgene plasmid #106752: gh81
Purpose: expression of gRNA targeting MGAT4C
Depositing lab: Eric-Paul Bennett. Depositing organization: University of Copenhagen. Publication: A validated gRNA library for CRISPR/Cas9 targeting of the human glycosyltransferase genome. Narimatsu Y, Joshi HJ, Zhang Y, Gomes C, Chen YH, Lorenzetti F, Furukawa S, Schjoldager K, Hansen L, Clausen H, Bennett EP, Wandall HH. Glycobiology. 2018 Jan 5. pii: 4791732. doi: 10.1093/glycob/cwx101. PubMed 29315387.
Backbone
  Vector backbone: EPB104
  Backbone manufacturer: Eric-Paul Bennett (Addgene plasmid # 68369)
  Backbone size w/o insert (bp): 2376
  Vector type: Mammalian Expression
Growth in bacteria
  Bacterial resistance: Ampicillin, 100 μg/mL
  Growth temperature: 37°C
  Growth strain: DH5alpha
  Copy number: High Copy
Gene/Insert
  Gene/Insert name: MGAT4C
  gRNA/shRNA sequence: TGTGGCAGCTAGGTAGCGAT
  Species: H. sapiens (human)
  Entrez Gene: MGAT4C (a.k.a. GNTIVH, HGNT-IV-H)
  Cloning method: Restriction Enzyme; 5′ cloning site unknown (unknown if destroyed); 3′ cloning site unknown (unknown if destroyed)
  Sequencing primers: 5′ T7NP
Terms and licenses: Academic/Nonprofit Terms; Industry Terms: Not Available to Industry
How to cite: gh81 was a gift from Eric-Paul Bennett (Addgene plasmid # 106752 ; http://n2t.net/addgene:106752 ; RRID:Addgene_106752)
