>Addgene plasmid #106752 | gh81 | addgene partial sequence | sequence record 221073 | hU6-F
AATTGGAATTAATTTGACTGTAAACACAAAGATATTAGTACAAAATACGTGACGTAGAAAGTAATAATTT
CTTGGGTAGTTTGCAGTTTTAAAATTATGTTTTAAAATGGACTATCATATGCTTACCGTAACTTGAAAGT
ATTTCGATTTCTTGGCTTTATATATCTTGTGGAAAGGACGAAACACCGTGTGGCAGCTAGGTAGCGATGT
TTTAGAGCTAGAAATAGCAAGTTAAAATAAGGCTAGTCCGTTATCAACTTGAAAAAGTGGCACCGAGTCG
GTGCTTTTTTTGGTACCTGGAGCACAAGACTGGCCTCATGGGCCTTCCGCTCACTGCCCGCTTTCCAGTC
GGGAAACCTGTCGTGCCAGCTGCATTAACATGGTCATAGCTGTTTCCTTGCGTATTGGGCGCTCTCCGCT
TCCTCGCTCACTGACTCGCTGCGCTCGGTCGTTCGGGTAAAGCCTGGGGTGCCTAATGAGCAAAAGGCCA
GCAAAAGGCCAGGAACCGTAAAAAGGCCGCGTTGCTGGCGTTTTTCCATAGGCTCCGCCCCCCTGACGAG
CATCACAAAAATCGACGCTCAAGTCAGAGGTGGCGAAACCCGACAGGACTATAAAGATACCAGGCGTTTC
CCCCTGGAAGCTCCCTCGTGCGCTCTCCTGTTCCGACCCTGCCGCTTACCGGATACCTGTCCGCCTTTCT
CCCTTCGGGAAGCGTGGCGCTTTCTCATAGCTCACGCTGTAGGTATCTCAGTTCGGTGTAGGTCGTTCGC
TCCAAGCTGGGCTGTGTGCACGAACCCCCCGTTCAGCCCGACCGCTGCGCCTTATCCGGTAACTATCGTC
TTGAGTCCAACCCGGTAAGACACGACTTATCGCCACTGGCAGCAGCCACTGGTAACAGGATTAGCAGAGC
GAGGTATGTAGGCGGTGCTACAGAGTTCTTGAAGTGGTGGCCTAACTAC
